>Addgene plasmid #177824 | pMax_ScaI_BFP | addgene full sequence | sequence record 348950 | Addgene NGS Result
GGCATTGATTATTGACTAGTTATTAATAGTAATCAATTACGGGGTCATTAGTTCATAGCCCATATATGGA
GTTCCGCGTTACATAACTTACGGTAAATGGCCCGCCTGGCTGACCGCCCAACGACCCCCGCCCATTGACG
TCAATAATGACGTATGTTCCCATAGTAACGCCAATAGGGACTTTCCATTGACGTCAATGGGTGGAGTATT
TACGGTAAACTGCCCACTTGGCAGTACATCAAGTGTATCATATGCCAAGTCCGCCCCCTATTGACGTCAA
TGACGGTAAATGGCCCGCCTGGCATTATGCCCAGTACATGACCTTACGGGACTTTCCTACTTGGCAGTAC
ATCTACGTATTAGTCATCGCTATTACCATGGTGATGCGGTTTTGGCAGTACACCAATGGGCGTGGATAGC
GGTTTGACTCACGGGGATTTCCAAGTCTCCACCCCATTGACGTCAATGGGAGTTTGTTTTGGCACCAAAA
TCAACGGGACTTTCCAAAATGTCGTAATAACCCCGCCCCGTTGACGCAAATGGGCGGTAGGCGTGTACGG
TGGGAGGTCTATATAAGCAGAGGTCGTTTAGTGAACCGTCAGATCACTAGTAGCTTTATTGCGGTAGTTT
ATCACAGTTAAATTGCTAACGCAGTCAGTGCTCGACTGATCACAGGTAAGTATCAAGGTTACAAGACAGG
TTTAAGGAGGCCAATAGAAACTGGGCTTGTCGAGACAGAGAAGATTCTTGCGTTTCTGATAGGCACCTAT
TGGTCTTACTGACATCCACTTTGCCTTTCTCTCCACAGGGGTACCGCTAGCAGTACTGCTGCCACCATGA
GCGAGCTGATTAAGGAGAACATGCACATGAAGCTGTACATGGAGGGCACCGTGGACAACCATCACTTCAA
GTGCACATCCGAGGGCGAAGGCAAGCCCTACGAGGGCACCCAGACCATGAGAATCAAGGTGGTCGAGGGC
GGCCCTCTCCCCTTCGCCTTCGACATCCTGGCTACTAGCTTCCTCTACGGCAGCAAGACCTTCATCAACC
ACACCCAGGGCATCCCCGACTTCTTCAAGCAGTCCTTCCCTGAGGGCTTCACATGGGAGAGAGTCACCAC
ATACGAAGACGGGGGCGTGCTGACCGCTACCCAGGACACCAGCCTCCAGGACGGCTGCCTCATCTACAAC
GTCAAGATCAGAGGGGTGAACTTCACATCCAACGGCCCTGTGATGCAGAAGAAAACACTCGGCTGGGAGG
CCTTCACCGAGACGCTGTACCCCGCTGACGGCGGCCTGGAAGGCAGAAACGACATGGCCCTGAAGCTCGT
GGGCGGGAGCCATCTGATCGCAAACATCAAGACCACATATAGATCCAAGAAACCCGCTAAGAACCTCAAG
ATGCCTGGCGTCTACTATGTGGACTACAGACTGGAAAGAATCAAGGAGGCCAACAACGAGACCTACGTCG
AGCAGCACGAGGTGGCAGTGGCCAGATACTGCGACCTCCCTAGCAAACTGGGGCACAAGCTTAATTGAGA
GCTCGATGAGTTTGGACAAACCACAACTAGAATGCAGTGAAAAAAATGCTTTATTTGTGAAATTTGTGAT
GCTATTGCTTTATTTGTAACCATTATAAGCTGCAATAAACAAGTTAACAACAACAATTGCATTCATTTTA
TGTTTCAGGTTCAGGGGGAGGTGTGGGAGGTTTTTTAAAGCAAGTAAAACCTCTACAAATGTGGTACTTA
AGAGGGGGAGACCAAAGGGCGAGACGTTAAGGCCTCACGTGACATGTGAGCAAAAGGCCAGCAAAAGGCC
AGGAACCGTAAAAAGGCCGCGTTGCTGGCGTTTTTCCATAGGCTCCGCCCCCCTGACGAGCATCACAAAA
ATCGACGCTCAAGTCAGAGGTGGCGAAACCCGACAGGACTATAAAGATACCAGGCGTTTCCCCCTGGAAG
CTCCCTCGTGCGCTCTCCTGTTCCGACCCTGCCGCTTACGGGATACCTGTCCGCCTTTCTCCCTTCGGGA
AGCGTGGCGCTTTCTCATAGCTCACGCTGTAGGTATCTCAGTTCGGTGTAGGTCGTTCGCTCCAAGCTGG
GCTGTGTGCACGAACCCCCCGTTCAGCCCGACCGCTGCGCCTTATCCGGTAACTATCGTCTTGAGTCCAA
CCCGGTAAGACACGACTTATCGCCACTGGCAGCAGCCACTGGTAACAGGATTAGCAGAGCGAGGTATGTA
GGCGGTGCTACAGAGTTCTTGAAGTGGTGGCCTAACTACGGCTACACTAGAAGAACAGTATTTGGTATCT
GCGCTCTGCTGAAGCCAGTTACCTTCGGAAAAAGAGTTGGTAGCTCTTGATCCGGCAAACAAACCACCGC
TGGTAGCGGTGGTTTTTTTGTTTGCAAGCAGCAGATTACGCGCAGAAAAAAAGGATCTCAAGAAGATCCT
TTGATCTTTTCTACGGGGTCTGACGCTCAGTGGAACGAAAACTCACGTTAAGGGATTTTGGTCATGCCGT
CTCAGAAGAACTCGTCAAGAAGGCGATAGAAGGCGATGCGCTGCGAATCGGGAGCGGCGATACCGTAAAG
CACGAGGAAGCGGTCAGCCCATTCGCCGCCAAGCTCTTCAGCAATATCACGGGTAGCCAACGCTATGTCC
TGATAGCGGTCCGCCACACCCAGCCGGCCACAGTCGATGAATCCAGAAAAGCGGCCATTTTCCACCATGA
TATTCGGCAAGCAGGCATCGCCATGGGTCACGACGAGATCCTCGCCGTCGGGCATGCTCGCCTTGAGCCT
GGCGAACAGTTCGGCTGGCGCGAGCCCCTGATGCTCTTCGTCCAGATCATCCTGATCGACAAGACCGGCT
TCCATCCGAGTACGTGCTCTCTCGATGCGATGTTTCGCTTGGTGGTCGAATGGGCAGGTAGCCGGATCAA
GCGTATGCAGCCGCCGCATTGCATCAGCCATGATGGATACTTTCTCGGCAGGAGCAAGGTGAGATGACAG
GAGATCCTGCCCCGGCACTTCGCCCAATAGCAGCCAGTCCCTTCCCGCTTCAGTGACAACGTCGAGTACA
GCTGCGCAAGGAACGCCCGTCGTGGCCAGCCACGATAGCCGCGCTGCCTCGTCTTGCAGTTCATTCAGGG
CACCGGACAGGTCGGTCTTGACAAAAAGAACCGGGCGCCCCTGCGCTGACAGCCGGAACACGGCGGCATC
AGAGCAGCCGATTGTCTGTTGTGCCCAGTCATAGCCGAATAGCCTCTCCACCCAAGCGGCCGGAGAACCT
GCGTGCAATCCATCTTGTTCAATCATAATATTATTGAAGCATTTATCAGGGTTCGTCTCGTCCCGGTCTC
CTCCCATGCATGTCAATATTGGCCATTAGCCATATTATTCATTGGTTATATAGCATAAATCAATATTGGC
TATTGGCCATTGCATACGTTGTATCTATATCATAATATGTACATTTATATTGGCTCATGTCCAATATGAC
CGCCATGTT
Features (pLannotate 1.2.2; 9 found; start..end, strand, type, name):
      3..380     +  enhancer       CMV enhancer: human cytomegalovirus immediate early enhancer
    382..581     +  promoter       CMV promoter: human cytomegalovirus (CMV) immediate early promoter
    676..808     +  intron         chimeric intron: chimera between introns from human β-globin and immunoglobulin heavy chain genes
    837..1535    +  CDS            TagBFP: TagBFP is a basic (constitutively fluorescent) blue fluorescent protein published in 2008, derived from Entacmaea quadricolor. It is reported to be a very rapidly-maturing monomer with very low acid sensitivity.
   1574..1655    -  polyA_signal   SV40 poly(A) signal: SV40 polyadenylation signal
   1678..1746    -  CDS            large T antigen (fragment): large T antigen from SV40 (simian virus 40)
   1853..2441    -  rep_origin     ori: high-copy-number ColE1/pMB1/pBR322/pUC origin of replication
   2522..3316    -  CDS            NeoR/KanR: aminoglycoside phosphotransferase from Tn5; aph(3')-II (or nptII); confers resistance to neomycin, kanamycin, and G418 (Geneticin®)
   3317..3343    -  promoter       AmpR promoter (fragment): bla
