[The description below was written by a language model from this plasmid's Addgene catalogue record and pLannotate feature annotations shown in this document.]
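Description:
pMax_ScaI_BFP is a compact (about 3.5 kb) mammalian expression plasmid built on the pMax backbone that serves as a fluorescent reporter substrate for DNA repair assays. It is propagated in E. coli as a high-copy plasmid from a ColE1/pUC-type origin and selected with kanamycin through a Tn5 aminoglycoside phosphotransferase (NeoR/KanR) gene, which the feature table shows adjacent to a fragment of the bla (AmpR) promoter. No mammalian promoter is annotated for this marker, so the record supports only its bacterial selection role.

The payload is a synthetic TagBFP coding sequence, a rapidly maturing monomeric blue fluorescent protein derived from Entacmaea quadricolor. It is driven by the human cytomegalovirus immediate early enhancer and promoter, followed by a chimeric β-globin/immunoglobulin heavy chain intron that promotes efficient transcript processing, and terminated by an SV40 polyadenylation signal. The small large T antigen fragment annotated nearby is probably just part of that SV40-derived region.

The defining modification is a ScaI restriction site introduced by site-directed mutagenesis at the 5' end of the reporter; its exact position is not annotated in the feature table. Cutting with ScaI, a blunt-cutting enzyme, linearises the plasmid and produces a clean double-strand break that, as the assay design implies, disrupts reporter expression. After transfection into mammalian cells, blue fluorescence is restored only if the ends are rejoined. This provides a readout of non-homologous end joining capacity in host cell reactivation assays, including the multiplexed fluorescence-based formats for which the plasmid was developed.
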