Addgene plasmid #177824: pMax_ScaI_BFP
Purpose: Site-specific mutagenesis of tagBFP for the purposes of creating a clean double strand break for the purposes of measuring NHEJ activity via Host Cell Reactivation (HCR).
Depositing lab: Zachary Nagel & Leona Samson. Depositing organization: Massachusetts Institute of Technology. Publication: Multiplexed DNA repair assays for multiple lesions and multiple doses via transcription inhibition and transcriptional mutagenesis. Nagel ZD, Margulies CM, Chaim IA, McRee SK, Mazzucato P, Ahmad A, Abo RP, Butty VL, Forget AL, Samson LD. Proc Natl Acad Sci U S A. 2014 May 6;111(18):E1823-32. doi: 10.1073/pnas.1401182111. Epub 2014 Apr 22. PubMed 24757057.
Backbone
  Vector backbone: pMax
  Vector type: Mammalian Expression
Growth in bacteria
  Bacterial resistance: Kanamycin, 50 μg/mL
  Growth temperature: 37°C
  Growth strain: DH5alpha
  Copy number: High Copy
Gene/Insert
  Gene/Insert name: tagBFP
  Species: Synthetic
  Insert size (bp): 702
  Mutation: 5' inserted ScaI RE cut site
  Promoter: CMV
  Cloning method: Ligation Independent Cloning
  Sequencing primers: 5′ CGCAAATGGGCGGTAGGCGTG; 3′ GCAATAGCATCACAAATTTCACA
Terms and licenses: Academic/Nonprofit Terms; Industry Terms: Not Available to Industry
Depositor comments: For more information, see Piett, Pecen et al. 2021 Nat Protoc. (doi: 10.1038/s41596-021-00577-3).
How to cite: pMax_ScaI_BFP was a gift from Zachary Nagel & Leona Samson (Addgene plasmid # 177824 ; http://n2t.net/addgene:177824 ; RRID:Addgene_177824)
